>Addgene plasmid #86350 | PX458_ARID5B_1 | depositor full sequence | sequence record 168231 | Full Sequence
TTTTGCTCACATGTNNGAGGGCCTATTTCCCATGATTCCTTCATATTTGCATATACGATACAAGGCTGTT
AGAGAGATAATTGGAATTAATTTGACTGTAAACACAAAGATATTAGTACAAAATACGTGACGTAGAAAGT
AATAATTTCTTGGGTAGTTTGCAGTTTTAAAATTATGTTTTAAAATGGACTATCATATGCTTACCGTAAC
TTGAAAGTATTTCGATTTCTTGGCTTTATATATCTTGTGGAAAGGACGAAACACCGCACCCCAGTACAAA
ACTGTGTTTTAGAGCTAGAAATAGCAAGTTAAAATAAGGCTAGTCCGTTATCAACTTGAAAAAGTGGCAC
CGAGTCGGTGCTTTTTTGTTTTAGAGCTAGAAATAGCAAGTTAAAATAAGGCTAGTCCGTTTTTAGCGCG
TGCGCCAATTCTGCAGACAAATGGCTCTAGAGGTACCCGTTACATAACTTACGGTAAATGGCCCGCCTGG
CTGACCGCCCAACGACCCCCGCCCATTGACGTCAATAGTAACGCCAATAGGGACTTTCCATTGACGTCAA
TGGGTGGAGTATTTACGGTAAACTGCCCACTTGGCAGTACATCAAGTGTATCATATGCCAAGTACGCCCC
CTATTGACGTCAATGACGGTAAATGGCCCGCCTGGCATTGTGCCCAGTACATGACCTTATGGGACTTTCC
TACTTGGCAGTACATCTACGTATTAGTCATCGCTATTACCATGGTCGAGGTGAGCCCCACGTTCTGCTTC
ACTCTCCCCATCTCCCCCCCCTCCCCACCCCCAATTTTGTATTTATTTATTTTTTAATTATTTTGTGCAG
CGATGGGGGCGGGGGGGGGGGGGGGGCGCGCGCCAGGCGGGGCGGGGCGGGGCGAGGGGCGGGGCGGGGC
GAGGCGGAGAGGTGCGGCGGCAGCCAATCAGAGCGGCGCGCTCCGAAAGTTTCCTTTTATGGCGAGGCGG
CGGCGGCGGCGGCCCTATAAAAAGCGAAGCGCGCGGCGGGCGGGAGTCGCTGCGACGCTGCCTTCGCCCC
GTGCCCCGCTCCGCCGCCGCCTCGCGCCGCCCGCCCCGGCTCTGACTGACCGCGTTACTCCCACAGGTGA
GCGGGCGGGACGGCCCTTCTCCTCCGGGCTGTAATTAGCTGAGCAAGAGGTAAGGGTTTAAGGGATGGTT
GGTTGGTGGGGTATTAATGTTTAATTACCTGGAGCACCTGCCTGAAATCACTTTTTTTCAGGTTGGACCG
GTGCCACCATGGACTATAAGGACCACGACGGAGACTACAAGGATCATGATATTGATTACAAAGACGATGA
CGATAAGATGGCCCCAAAGAAGAAGCGGAAGGTCGGTATCCACGGAGTCCCAGCAGCCGACAAGAAGTAC
AGCATCGGCCTGGACATCGGCACCAACTCTGTGGGCTGGGCCGTGATCACCGACGAGTACAAGGTGCCCA
GCAAGAAATTCAAGGTGCTGGGCAACACCGACCGGCACAGCATCAAGAAGAACCTGATCGGAGCCCTGCT
GTTCGACAGCGGCGAAACAGCCGAGGCCACCCGGCTGAAGAGAACCGCCAGAAGAAGATACACCAGACGG
AAGAACCGGATCTGCTATCTGCAAGAGATCTTCAGCAACGAGATGGCCAAGGTGGACGACAGCTTCTTCC
ACAGACTGGAAGAGTCCTTCCTGGTGGAAGAGGATAAGAAGCACGAGCGGCACCCCATCTTCGGCAACAT
CGTGGACGAGGTGGCCTACCACGAGAAGTACCCCACCATCTACCACCTGAGAAAGAAACTGGTGGACAGC
ACCGACAAGGCCGACCTGCGGCTGATCTATCTGGCCCTGGCCCACATGATCAAGTTCCGGGGCCACTTCC
TGATCGAGGGCGACCTGAACCCCGACAACAGCGACGTGGACAAGCTGTTCATCCAGCTGGTGCAGACCTA
CAACCAGCTGTTCGAGGAAAACCCCATCAACGCCAGCGGCGTGGACGCCAAGGCCATCCTGTCTGCCAGA
CTGAGCAAGAGCAGACGGCTGGAAAATCTGATCGCCCAGCTGCCCGGCGAGAAGAAGAATGGCCTGTTCG
GAAACCTGATTGCCCTGAGCCTGGGCCTGACCCCCAACTTCAAGAGCAACTTCGACCTGGCCGAGGATGC
CAAACTGCAGCTGAGCAAGGACACCTACGACGACGACCTGGACAACCTGCTGGCCCAGATCGGCGACCAG
TACGCCGACCTGTTTCTGGCCGCCAAGAACCTGTCCGACGCCATCCTGCTGAGCGACATCCTGAGAGTGA
ACACCGAGATCACCAAGGCCCCCCTGAGCGCCTCTATGATCAAGAGATACGACGAGCACCACCAGGACCT
GACCCTGCTGAAAGCTCTCGTGCGGCAGCAGCTGCCTGAGAAGTACAAAGAGATTTTCTTCGACCAGAGC
AAGAACGGCTACGCCGGCTACATTGACGGCGGAGCCAGCCAGGAAGAGTTCTACAAGTTCATCAAGCCCA
TCCTGGAAAAGATGGACGGCACCGAGGAACTGCTCGTGAAGCTGAACAGAGAGGACCTGCTGCGGAAGCA
GCGGACCTTCGACAACGGCAGCATCCCCCACCAGATCCACCTGGGAGAGCTGCACGCCATTCTGCGGCGG
CAGGAAGATTTTTACCCATTCCTGAAGGACAACCGGGAAAAGATCGAGAAGATCCTGACCTTCCGCATCC
CCTACTACGTGGGCCCTCTGGCCAGGGGAAACAGCAGATTCGCCTGGATGACCAGAAAGAGCGAGGAAAC
CATCACCCCCTGGAACTTCGAGGAAGTGGTGGACAAGGGCGCTTCCGCCCAGAGCTTCATCGAGCGGATG
ACCAACTTCGATAAGAACCTGCCCAACGAGAAGGTGCTGCCCAAGCACAGCCTGCTGTACGAGTACTTCA
CCGTGTATAACGAGCTGACCAAAGTGAAATACGTGACCGAGGGAATGAGAAAGCCCGCCTTCCTGAGCGG
CGAGCAGAAAAAGGCCATCGTGGACCTGCTGTTCAAGACCAACCGGAAAGTGACCGTGAAGCAGCTGAAA
GAGGACTACTTCAAGAAAATCGAGTGCTTCGACTCCGTGGAAATCTCCGGCGTGGAAGATCGGTTCAACG
CCTCCCTGGGCACATACCACGATCTGCTGAAAATTATCAAGGACAAGGACTTCCTGGACAATGAGGAAAA
CGAGGACATTCTGGAAGATATCGTGCTGACCCTGACACTGTTTGAGGACAGAGAGATGATCGAGGAACGG
CTGAAAACCTATGCCCACCTGTTCGACGACAAAGTGATGAAGCAGCTGAAGCGGCGGAGATACACCGGCT
GGGGCAGGCTGAGCCGGAAGCTGATCAACGGCATCCGGGACAAGCAGTCCGGCAAGACAATCCTGGATTT
CCTGAAGTCCGACGGCTTCGCCAACAGAAACTTCATGCAGCTGATCCACGACGACAGCCTGACCTTTAAA
GAGGACATCCAGAAAGCCCAGGTGTCCGGCCAGGGCGATAGCCTGCACGAGCACATTGCCAATCTGGCCG
GCAGCCCCGCCATTAAGAAGGGCATCCTGCAGACAGTGAAGGTGGTGGACGAGCTCGTGAAAGTGATGGG
CCGGCACAAGCCCGAGAACATCGTGATCGAAATGGCCAGAGAGAACCAGACCACCCAGAAGGGACAGAAG
AACAGCCGCGAGAGAATGAAGCGGATCGAAGAGGGCATCAAAGAGCTGGGCAGCCAGATCCTGAAAGAAC
ACCCCGTGGAAAACACCCAGCTGCAGAACGAGAAGCTGTACCTGTACTACCTGCAGAATGGGCGGGATAT
GTACGTGGACCAGGAACTGGACATCAACCGGCTGTCCGACTACGATGTGGACCATATCGTGCCTCAGAGC
TTTCTGAAGGACGACTCCATCGACAACAAGGTGCTGACCAGAAGCGACAAGAACCGGGGCAAGAGCGACA
ACGTGCCCTCCGAAGAGGTCGTGAAGAAGATGAAGAACTACTGGCGGCAGCTGCTGAACGCCAAGCTGAT
TACCCAGAGAAAGTTCGACAATCTGACCAAGGCCGAGAGAGGCGGCCTGAGCGAACTGGATAAGGCCGGC
TTCATCAAGAGACAGCTGGTGGAAACCCGGCAGATCACAAAGCACGTGGCACAGATCCTGGACTCCCGGA
TGAACACTAAGTACGACGAGAATGACAAGCTGATCCGGGAAGTGAAAGTGATCACCCTGAAGTCCAAGCT
GGTGTCCGATTTCCGGAAGGATTTCCAGTTTTACAAAGTGCGCGAGATCAACAACTACCACCACGCCCAC
GACGCCTACCTGAACGCCGTCGTGGGAACCGCCCTGATCAAAAAGTACCCTAAGCTGGAAAGCGAGTTCG
TGTACGGCGACTACAAGGTGTACGACGTGCGGAAGATGATCGCCAAGAGCGAGCAGGAAATCGGCAAGGC
TACCGCCAAGTACTTCTTCTACAGCAACATCATGAACTTTTTCAAGACCGAGATTACCCTGGCCAACGGC
GAGATCCGGAAGCGGCCTCTGATCGAGACAAACGGCGAAACCGGGGAGATCGTGTGGGATAAGGGCCGGG
ATTTTGCCACCGTGCGGAAAGTGCTGAGCATGCCCCAAGTGAATATCGTGAAAAAGACCGAGGTGCAGAC
AGGCGGCTTCAGCAAAGAGTCTATCCTGCCCAAGAGGAACAGCGATAAGCTGATCGCCAGAAAGAAGGAC
TGGGACCCTAAGAAGTACGGCGGCTTCGACAGCCCCACCGTGGCCTATTCTGTGCTGGTGGTGGCCAAAG
TGGAAAAGGGCAAGTCCAAGAAACTGAAGAGTGTGAAAGAGCTGCTGGGGATCACCATCATGGAAAGAAG
CAGCTTCGAGAAGAATCCCATCGACTTTCTGGAAGCCAAGGGCTACAAAGAAGTGAAAAAGGACCTGATC
ATCAAGCTGCCTAAGTACTCCCTGTTCGAGCTGGAAAACGGCCGGAAGAGAATGCTGGCCTCTGCCGGCG
AACTGCAGAAGGGAAACGAACTGGCCCTGCCCTCCAAATATGTGAACTTCCTGTACCTGGCCAGCCACTA
TGAGAAGCTGAAGGGCTCCCCCGAGGATAATGAGCAGAAACAGCTGTTTGTGGAACAGCACAAGCACTAC
CTGGACGAGATCATCGAGCAGATCAGCGAGTTCTCCAAGAGAGTGATCCTGGCCGACGCTAATCTGGACA
AAGTGCTGTCCGCCTACAACAAGCACCGGGATAAGCCCATCAGAGAGCAGGCCGAGAATATCATCCACCT
GTTTACCCTGACCAATCTGGGAGCCCCTGCCGCCTTCAAGTACTTTGACACCACCATCGACCGGAAGAGG
TACACCAGCACCAAAGAGGTGCTGGACGCCACCCTGATCCACCAGAGCATCACCGGCCTGTACGAGACAC
GGATCGACCTGTCTCAGCTGGGAGGCGACAAAAGGCCGGCGGCCACGAAAAAGGCCGGCCAGGCAAAAAA
GAAAAAGGAATTCGGCAGTGGAGAGGGCAGAGGAAGTCTGCTAACATGCGGTGACGTCGAGGAGAATCCT
GGCCCAGTGAGCAAGGGCGAGGAGCTGTTCACCGGGGTGGTGCCCATCCTGGTCGAGCTGGACGGCGACG
TAAACGGCCACAAGTTCAGCGTGTCCGGCGAGGGCGAGGGCGATGCCACCTACGGCAAGCTGACCCTGAA
GTTCATCTGCACCACCGGCAAGCTGCCCGTGCCCTGGCCCACCCTCGTGACCACCCTGACCTACGGCGTG
CAGTGCTTCAGCCGCTACCCCGACCACATGAAGCAGCACGACTTCTTCAAGTCCGCCATGCCCGAAGGCT
ACGTCCAGGAGCGCACCATCTTCTTCAAGGACGACGGCAACTACAAGACCCGCGCCGAGGTGAAGTTCGA
GGGCGACACCCTGGTGAACCGCATCGAGCTGAAGGGCATCGACTTCAAGGAGGACGGCAACATCCTGGGG
CACAAGCTGGAGTACAACTACAACAGCCACAACGTCTATATCATGGCCGACAAGCAGAAGAACGGCATCA
AGGTGAACTTCAAGATCCGCCACAACATCGAGGACGGCAGCGTGCAGCTCGCCGACCACTACCAGCAGAA
CACCCCCATCGGCGACGGCCCCGTGCTGCTGCCCGACAACCACTACCTGAGCACCCAGTCCGCCCTGAGC
AAAGACCCCAACGAGAAGCGCGATCACATGGTCCTGCTGGAGTTCGTGACCGCCGCCGGGATCACTCTCG
GCATGGACGAGCTGTACAAGGAATTCTAACTAGAGCTCGCTGATCAGCCTCGACTGTGCCTTCTAGTTGC
CAGCCATCTGTTGTTTGCCCCTCCCCCGTGCCTTCCTTGACCCTGGAAGGTGCCACTCCCACTGTCCTTT
CCTAATAAAATGAGGAAATTGCATCGCATTGTCTGAGTAGGTGTCATTCTATTCTGGGGGGTGGGGTGGG
GCAGGACAGCAAGGGGGAGGATTGGGAAGAGAATAGCAGGCATGCTGGGGAGCGGCCGCAGGAACCCCTA
GTGATGGAGTTGGCCACTCCCTCTCTGCGCGCTCGCTCGCTCACTGAGGCCGGGCGACCAAAGGTCGCCC
GACGCCCGGGCTTTGCCCGGGCGGCCTCAGTGAGCGAGCGAGCGCGCAGCTGCCTGCAGGGGCGCCTGAT
GCGGTATTTTCTCCTTACGCATCTGTGCGGTATTTCACACCGCATA
[142 nt withheld, positions 6767-6908]
C
[141 nt withheld, positions 6910-7050]
CCTTTGACGTTGGAGTCCACGTTCTTT
[37 nt withheld, positions 7078-7114]
ACCCTATCTCGGGCTATTCTTTTGATTTATAAGGGATTTTGCCGATTTCGGCCTATTGGTTAAAAAATGA
GCTGATTTAACAAAAATTTAACGCGAATTTTAACAAAATATTAACGTTTACAATTTTATGGTGCACTCTC
AGTACAATCTGCTCTGATGCCGCATAGTTAAGCCAGCCCCGACACCCGCCAACACCCGCTGACGCGCCCT
GACGGGCTTGTCTGCTCCCGGCATCCGCTTACAGACAAGCTGTGACCGTCTCCGGGAGCTGCATGTGTCA
GAGGTTTTCACCGTCATCACCGAAACGCGCGAGACGAAAGGGCCTCGTGATACGCCTATTTTTATAGGTT
AATGTCATGATAATAATGGTTTCTTAGACGTCAGGTGGCACTTTTCGGGGAAATGTGCGCGGAACCCCTA
TTTGTTTATTTTTCTAAATACATTCAAATATGTATCCGCTCATGAGACAATAACCCTGATAAATGCTTCA
ATAATATTGAAAAAGGAAGAGTATGAGTATTCAACATTTCCGTGTCGCCCTTATTCCCTTTTTTGCGGCA
TTTTGCCTTCCTGTTTTTGCTCACCCAGAAACGCTGGTGAAAGTAAAAGATGCTGAAGATCAGTTGGGTG
CACGAGTGGGTTACATCGAACTGGATCTCAACAGCGGTAAGATCCTTGAGAGTTTTCGCCCCGAAGAACG
TTTTCCAATGATGAGCACTTTTAAAGTTCTGCTATGTGGCGCGGTATTATCCCGTATTGACGCCGGGCAA
GAGCAACTCGGTCGCCGCATACACTATTCTCAGAATGACTTGGTTGAGTACTCACCAGTCACAGAAAAGC
ATCTTACGGATGGCATGACAGTAAGAGAATTATGCAGTGCTGCCATAACCATGAGTGATAACACTGCGGC
CAACTTACTTCTGACAACGATCGGAGGACCGAAGGAGCTAACCGCTTTTTTGCACAACATGGGGGATCAT
GTAACTCGCCTTGATCGTTGGGAACCGGAGCTGAATGAAGCCATACCAAACGACGAGCGTGACACCACGA
TGCCTGTAGCAATGGCAACAACGTTGCGCAAACTATTAACTGGCGAACTACTTACTCTAGCTTCCCGGCA
ACAATTAATAGACTGGATGGAGGCGGATAAAGTTGCAGGACCACTTCTGCGCTCGGCCCTTCCGGCTGGC
TGGTTTATTGCTGATAAATCTGGAGCCGGTGAGCGTGGAAGCCGCGGTATCATTGCAGCACTGGGGCCAG
ATGGTAAGCCCTCCCGTATCGTAGTTATCTACACGACGGGGAGTCAGGCAACTATGGATGAACGAAATAG
ACAGATCGCTGAGATAGGTGCCTCACTGATTAAGCATTGGTAACTGTCAGACCAAGTTTACTCATATATA
CTTTAGATTGATTTAAAACTTCATTTTTAATTTAAAAGGATCTAGGTGAAGATCCTTTTTGATAATCTCA
TGACCAAAATCCCTTAACGTGAGTTTTCGTTCCACTGAGCGTCAGACCCCGTAGAAAAGATCAAAGGATC
TTCTTGAGATCCTTTTTTTCTGCGCGTAATCTGCTGCTTGCAAACAAAAAAACCACCGCTACCAGCGGTG
GTTTGTTTGCCGGATCAAGAGCTACCAACTCTTTTTCCGAAGGTAACTGGCTTCAGCAGAGCGCAGATAC
CAAATACTGTCCTTCTAGTGTAGCCGTAGTTAGGCCACCACTTCAAGAACTCTGTAGCACCGCCTACATA
CCTCGCTCTGCTAATCCTGTTACCAGTGGCTGCTGCCAGTGGCGATAAGTCGTGTCTTACCGGGTTGGAC
TCAAGACGATAGTTACCGGATAAGGCGCAGCGGTCGGGCTGAACGGGGGGTTCGTGCACACAGCCCAGCT
TGGAGCGAACGACCTACACCGAACTGAGATACCTACAGCGTGAGCTATGAGAAAGCGCCACGCTTCCCGA
AGGGAGAAAGGCGGACAGGTATCCGGTAAGCGGCAGGGTCGGAACAGGAGAGCGCACGAGGGAGCTTCCA
GGGGGAAACGCCTGGTATCTTTATAGTCCTGTCGGGTTTCGCCACCTCTGACTTGAGCGTCGATTTTTGT
GATGCTCGTCAGGGGGGCGGAGCCTATGGAAAAACGCCAGCAACGCGGCCTTTTTACGGTTCCTGGCCTT
TTGCTGGCC
Features (pLannotate 1.2.2; 19 found; start..end, strand, type, name):
     17..257     +  promoter       U6 promoter: RNA polymerase III promoter for human U6 snRNA
    286..361     +  misc_RNA       gRNA scaffold: guide RNA scaffold for the Streptococcus pyogenes CRISPR/Cas9 system
    368..411     +  misc_RNA       gRNA scaffold (fragment): guide RNA scaffold for the Streptococcus pyogenes CRISPR/Cas9 system
    458..743     +  enhancer       CMV enhancer: human cytomegalovirus immediate early enhancer; contains an 18-bp deletion relative to the standard CMV enhancer
    745..1022    +  promoter       chicken β-actin promoter: No description available
   1023..1251    +  intron         hybrid intron: hybrid between chicken β-actin (CBA) and minute virus of mice (MMV) introns (Gray et al., 2011)
   1389..2990    +  CDS            Cas9(N): N-terminal portion of Streptococcus pyogenes Cas9 (Zetsche et al., 2015)
   2991..5489    +  CDS            Cas9(C): C-terminal portion of Streptococcus pyogenes Cas9 (Zetsche et al., 2015)
   5490..5537    +  CDS            nucleoplasmin NLS: bipartite nuclear localization signal from nucleoplasmin
   5607..6320    +  CDS            EGFP: EGFP is a basic (constitutively fluorescent) green fluorescent protein published in 1996, derived from Aequorea victoria. It is reported to be a rapidly-maturing weak dimer with moderate acid sensitivity.
   6354..6465    +  polyA_signal   bGH poly(A) signal: bovine growth hormone polyadenylation signal
   6570..6710    +  repeat_region  AAV2 ITR: inverted terminal repeat of adeno-associated virus serotype 2 inverted
   6715..6766    -  misc_feature   bom (fragment): basis of mobility region from pBR322
   6785..7165    +  rep_origin     M13 ori (sequence partly withheld): M13 bacteriophage origin of replication; arrow indicates direction of (+) strand synthesis
   7241..7290    -  misc_feature   bom (fragment): basis of mobility region from pBR322
   7392..7427    -  CDS            rop (fragment): Rop protein, which maintains plasmids at low copy number; rop
   7522..7626    +  promoter       AmpR promoter: bla
   7627..8487    +  CDS            AmpR: β-lactamase; bla; confers resistance to ampicillin, carbenicillin, and related antibiotics
   8658..9246    +  rep_origin     ori: high-copy-number ColE1/pMB1/pBR322/pUC origin of replication
