[The description below was written by a language model from this plasmid's Addgene catalogue record and pLannotate feature annotations shown in this document.]
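Description:
PX458_ARID5B_1 is a mammalian CRISPR/Cas9 expression plasmid built on the PX458 backbone, carrying both a guide RNA cassette and a Cas9 nuclease with a fluorescent reporter. It is propagated in E. coli as a high-copy plasmid through a ColE1/pUC-type origin and selected with ampicillin via the β-lactamase gene. An M13/f1-type phage origin is also annotated, along with a single AAV2 inverted terminal repeat and small fragments of bom and rop. These appear to be backbone remnants rather than functional parts of the design.

The insert is a 20-nucleotide guide directed against the 3' end of the human ARID5B gene, introduced by Gibson cloning between the human U6 RNA polymerase III promoter and the Streptococcus pyogenes gRNA scaffold. A second, partial scaffold fragment is annotated just downstream. The second expression unit uses a CMV enhancer, chicken β-actin promoter and hybrid intron to drive S. pyogenes Cas9. The annotation splits Cas9 into N- and C-terminal portions, but these are contiguous and form a single coding region, followed by a nucleoplasmin nuclear localization signal. EGFP lies downstream in the same transcription unit and is terminated by the bovine growth hormone polyadenylation signal. The element linking Cas9 to EGFP is not annotated in the feature table. EGFP allows transfected cells to be identified or sorted.

According to the record, the plasmid belongs to a CRISPR-based epitope tagging system in which a cut near the end of a gene's coding region is used to add a tag (currently FLAG) to the endogenous protein, supporting ChIP-seq of DNA-binding proteins. The donor template carrying the tag is not part of this construct.
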