Addgene plasmid #86350: PX458_ARID5B_1
Purpose: Encodes gRNA for 3' target of human ARID5B
Depositing lab: Eric Mendenhall & Richard M. Myers. Depositing organization: University of Alabama in Huntsville. Publication: CETCh-seq: CRISPR epitope tagging ChIP-seq of DNA-binding proteins. Savic D, Partridge EC, Newberry KM, Smith SB, Meadows SK, Roberts BS, Mackiewicz M, Mendenhall EM, Myers RM. Genome Res. 2015 Sep 9. 10.1101/gr.193540.115 PubMed 26355004.
Backbone
  Vector backbone: PX458
  Vector type: CRISPR
Growth in bacteria
  Bacterial resistance: Ampicillin, 100 μg/mL
  Growth temperature: 37°C
  Growth strain: DH5alpha
  Copy number: High Copy
Gene/Insert
  Gene/Insert name: gRNA against ARID5B
  gRNA/shRNA sequence: GCACCCCAGTACAAAACTGT
  Species: H. sapiens (human)
  Entrez Gene: ARID5B (a.k.a. DESRT, MRF-2, MRF2)
  Cloning method: Gibson Cloning
  Sequencing primers: 5′ pBR322ori-F
Terms and licenses: Academic/Nonprofit Terms; Industry Terms: Not Available to Industry
Depositor comments: Note: This plasmid is part of the Mendenhall and Meyers CRISPR-based Tagging system to add a tag (currently using FLAG) to endogenous proteins. Please see https://www.addgene.org/crispr/tagging/ for more details.
How to cite: PX458_ARID5B_1 was a gift from Eric Mendenhall & Richard M. Myers (Addgene plasmid # 86350 ; http://n2t.net/addgene:86350 ; RRID:Addgene_86350)
