>Addgene plasmid #86350 | PX458_ARID5B_1 | addgene partial sequence | sequence record 170938 | Addgene Partial NGS Result
GACTATAAGGACCACGACGGAGACTACAAGGATCATGATATTGATTACAAAGACGATGACGATAAGATGG
CCCCAAAGAAGAAGCGGAAGGTCGGTATCCACGGAGTCCCAGCAGCCGACAAGAAGTACAGCATCGGCCT
GGACATCGGCACCAACTCTGTGGGCTGGGCCGTGATCACCGACGAGTACAAGGTGCCCAGCAAGAAATTC
AAGGTGCTGGGCAACACCGACCGGCACAGCATCAAGAAGAACCTGATCGGAGCCCTGCTGTTCGACAGCG
GCGAAACAGCCGAGGCCACCCGGCTGAAGAGAACCGCCAGAAGAAGATACACCAGACGGAAGAACCGGAT
CTGCTATCTGCAAGAGATCTTCAGCAACGAGATGGCCAAGGTGGACGACAGCTTCTTCCACAGACTGGAA
GAGTCCTTCCTGGTGGAAGAGGATAAGAAGCACGAGCGGCACCCCATCTTCGGCAACATCGTGGACGAGG
TGGCCTACCACGAGAAGTACCCCACCATCTACCACCTGAGAAAGAAACTGGTGGACAGCACCGACAAGGC
CGACCTGCGGCTGATCTATCTGGCCCTGGCCCACATGATCAAGTTCCGGGGCCACTTCCTGATCGAGGGC
GACCTGAACCCCGACAACAGCGACGTGGACAAGCTGTTCATCCAGCTGGTGCAGACCTACAACCAGCTGT
TCGAGGAAAACCCCATCAACGCCAGCGGCGTGGACGCCAAGGCCATCCTGTCTGCCAGACTGAGCAAGAG
CAGACGGCTGGAAAATCTGATCGCCCAGCTGCCCGGCGAGAAGAAGAATGGCCTGTTCGGAAACCTGATT
GCCCTGAGCCTGGGCCTGACCCCCAACTTCAAGAGCAACTTCGACCTGGCCGAGGATGCCAAACTGCAGC
TGAGCAAGGACACCTACGACGACGACCTGGACAACCTGCTGGCCCAGATCGGCGACCAGTACGCCGACCT
GTTTCTGGCCGCCAAGAACCTGTCCGACGCCATCCTGCTGAGCGACATCCTGAGAGTGAACACCGAGATC
ACCAAGGCCCCCCTGAGCGCCTCTATGATCAAGAGATACGACGAGCACCACCAGGACCTGACCCTGCTGA
AAGCTCTCGTGCGGCAGCAGCTGCCTGAGAAGTACAAAGAGATTTTCTTCGACCAGAGCAAGAACGGCTA
CGCCGGCTACATTGACGGCGGAGCCAGCCAGGAAGAGTTCTACAAGTTCATCAAGCCCATCCTGGAAAAG
ATGGACGGCACCGAGGAACTGCTCGTGAAGCTGAACAGAGAGGACCTGCTGCGGAAGCAGCGGACCTTCG
ACAACGGCAGCATCCCCCACCAGATCCACCTGGGAGAGCTGCACGCCATTCTGCGGCGGCAGGAAGATTT
TTACCCATTCCTGAAGGACAACCGGGAAAAGATCGAGAAGATCCTGACCTTCCGCATCCCCTACTACGTG
GGCCCTCTGGCCAGGGGAAACAGCAGATTCGCCTGGATGACCAGAAAGAGCGAGGAAACCATCACCCCCT
GGAACTTCGAGGAAGTGGTGGACAAGGGCGCTTCCGCCCAGAGCTTCATCGAGCGGATGACCAACTTCGA
TAAGAACCTGCCCAACGAGAAGGTGCTGCCCAAGCACAGCCTGCTGTACGAGTACTTCACCGTGTATAAC
GAGCTGACCAAAGTGAAATACGTGACCGAGGGAATGAGAAAGCCCGCCTTCCTGAGCGGCGAGCAGAAAA
AGGCCATCGTGGACCTGCTGTTCAAGACCAACCGGAAAGTGACCGTGAAGCAGCTGAAAGAGGACTACTT
CAAGAAAATCGAGTGCTTCGACTCCGTGGAAATCTCCGGCGTGGAAGATCGGTTCAACGCCTCCCTGGGC
ACATACCACGATCTGCTGAAAATTATCAAGGACAAGGACTTCCTGGACAATGAGGAAAACGAGGACATTC
TGGAAGATATCGTGCTGACCCTGACACTGTTTGAGGACAGAGAGATGATCGAGGAACGGCTGAAAACCTA
TGCCCACCTGTTCGACGACAAAGTGATGAAGCAGCTGAAGCGGCGGAGATACACCGGCTGGGGCAGGCTG
AGCCGGAAGCTGATCAACGGCATCCGGGACAAGCAGTCCGGCAAGACAATCCTGGATTTCCTGAAGTCCG
ACGGCTTCGCCAACAGAAACTTCATGCAGCTGATCCACGACGACAGCCTGACCTTTAAAGAGGACATCCA
GAAAGCCCAGGTGTCCGGCCAGGGCGATAGCCTGCACGAGCACATTGCCAATCTGGCCGGCAGCCCCGCC
ATTAAGAAGGGCATCCTGCAGACAGTGAAGGTGGTGGACGAGCTCGTGAAAGTGATGGGCCGGCACAAGC
CCGAGAACATCGTGATCGAAATGGCCAGAGAGAACCAGACCACCCAGAAGGGACAGAAGAACAGCCGCGA
GAGAATGAAGCGGATCGAAGAGGGCATCAAAGAGCTGGGCAGCCAGATCCTGAAAGAACACCCCGTGGAA
AACACCCAGCTGCAGAACGAGAAGCTGTACCTGTACTACCTGCAGAATGGGCGGGATATGTACGTGGACC
AGGAACTGGACATCAACCGGCTGTCCGACTACGATGTGGACCATATCGTGCCTCAGAGCTTTCTGAAGGA
CGACTCCATCGACAACAAGGTGCTGACCAGAAGCGACAAGAACCGGGGCAAGAGCGACAACGTGCCCTCC
GAAGAGGTCGTGAAGAAGATGAAGAACTACTGGCGGCAGCTGCTGAACGCCAAGCTGATTACCCAGAGAA
AGTTCGACAATCTGACCAAGGCCGAGAGAGGCGGCCTGAGCGAACTGGATAAGGCCGGCTTCATCAAGAG
ACAGCTGGTGGAAACCCGGCAGATCACAAAGCACGTGGCACAGATCCTGGACTCCCGGATGAACACTAAG
TACGACGAGAATGACAAGCTGATCCGGGAAGTGAAAGTGATCACCCTGAAGTCCAAGCTGGTGTCCGATT
TCCGGAAGGATTTCCAGTTTTACAAAGTGCGCGAGATCAACAACTACCACCACGCCCACGACGCCTACCT
GAACGCCGTCGTGGGAACCGCCCTGATCAAAAAGTACCCTAAGCTGGAAAGCGAGTTCGTGTACGGCGAC
TACAAGGTGTACGACGTGCGGAAGATGATCGCCAAGAGCGAGCAGGAAATCGGCAAGGCTACCGCCAAGT
ACTTCTTCTACAGCAACATCATGAACTTTTTCAAGACCGAGATTACCCTGGCCAACGGCGAGATCCGGAA
GCGGCCTCTGATCGAGACAAACGGCGAAACCGGGGAGATCGTGTGGGATAAGGGCCGGGATTTTGCCACC
GTGCGGAAAGTGCTGAGCATGCCCCAAGTGAATATCGTGAAAAAGACCGAGGTGCAGACAGGCGGCTTCA
GCAAAGAGTCTATCCTGCCCAAGAGGAACAGCGATAAGCTGATCGCCAGAAAGAAGGACTGGGACCCTAA
GAAGTACGGCGGCTTCGACAGCCCCACCGTGGCCTATTCTGTGCTGGTGGTGGCCAAAGTGGAAAAGGGC
AAGTCCAAGAAACTGAAGAGTGTGAAAGAGCTGCTGGGGATCACCATCATGGAAAGAAGCAGCTTCGAGA
AGAATCCCATCGACTTTCTGGAAGCCAAGGGCTACAAAGAAGTGAAAAAGGACCTGATCATCAAGCTGCC
TAAGTACTCCCTGTTCGAGCTGGAAAACGGCCGGAAGAGAATGCTGGCCTCTGCCGGCGAACTGCAGAAG
GGAAACGAACTGGCCCTGCCCTCCAAATATGTGAACTTCCTGTACCTGGCCAGCCACTATGAGAAGCTGA
AGGGCTCCCCCGAGGATAATGAGCAGAAACAGCTGTTTGTGGAACAGCACAAGCACTACCTGGACGAGAT
CATCGAGCAGATCAGCGAGTTCTCCAAGAGAGTGATCCTGGCCGACGCTAATCTGGACAAAGTGCTGTCC
GCCTACAACAAGCACCGGGATAAGCCCATCAGAGAGCAGGCCGAGAATATCATCCACCTGTTTACCCTGA
CCAATCTGGGAGCCCCTGCCGCCTTCAAGTACTTTGACACCACCATCGACCGGAAGAGGTACACCAGCAC
CAAAGAGGTGCTGGACGCCACCCTGATCCACCAGAGCATCACCGGCCTGTACGAGACACGGATCGACCTG
TCTCAGCTGGGAGGCGACAAAAGGCCGGCGGCCACGAAAAAGGCCGGCCAGGCAAAAAAGAAAAAGGAAT
TCGGCAGTGGAGAGGGCAGAGGAAGTCTGCTAACATGCGGTGACGTCGAGGAGAATCCTGGCCCAGTGAG
CAAGGGCGAGGAGCTGTTCACCGGGGTGGTGCCCATCCTGGTCGAGCTGGACGGCGACGTAAACGGCCAC
AAGTTCAGCGTGTCCGGCGAGGGCGAGGGCGATGCCACCTACGGCAAGCTGACCCTGAAGTTCATCTGCA
CCACCGGCAAGCTGCCCGTGCCCTGGCCCACCCTCGTGACCACCCTGACCTACGGCGTGCAGTGCTTCAG
CCGCTACCCCGACCACATGAAGCAGCACGACTTCTTCAAGTCCGCCATGCCCGAAGGCTACGTCCAGGAG
CGCACCATCTTCTTCAAGGACGACGGCAACTACAAGACCCGCGCCGAGGTGAAGTTCGAGGGCGACACCC
TGGTGAACCGCATCGAGCTGAAGGGCATCGACTTCAAGGAGGACGGCAACATCCTGGGGCACAAGCTGGA
GTACAACTACAACAGCCACAACGTCTATATCATGGCCGACAAGCAGAAGAACGGCATCAAGGTGAACTTC
AAGATCCGCCACAACATCGAGGACGGCAGCGTGCAGCTCGCCGACCACTACCAGCAGAACACCCCCATCG
GCGACGGCCCCGTGCTGCTGCCCGACAACCACTACCTGAGCACCCAGTCCGCCCTGAGCAAAGACCCCAA
CGAGAAGCGCGATCACATGGTCCTGCTGGAGTTCGTGACCGCCGCCGGGATCACTCTCGGCATGGACGAG
CTGTACAAGGAATTCTAACTAGAGCTCGCTGATCAGCCTCGACTGTGCCTTCTAGTTGCCAGCCATCTGT
TGTTTGCCCCTCCCCCGTGCCTTCCTTGACCCTGGAAGGTGCCACTCCCACTGTCCTTTCCTAATAAAAT
GAGGAAATTGCATCGCATTGTCTGAGTAGGTGTCATTCTATTCTGGGGGGTGGGGTGGGGCAGGACAGCA
AGGGGGAGGATTGGGAAGAGAATAGCAGGCATGCTGGGGAGCGGCCGCAGGAACCCCTAGTGATGGAGTT
GGCCACTCCCTCTCTGCGCGCTCGCTCGCTCACTGAGGCCGGGCGACCAAAGGTCGCCCGACGCCCGGGC
TTTGCCCGGGCGGCCTCAGTGAGCGAGCGAGCGCGCAGCTGCCTGCAGGGGCGCCTGATGCGGTATTTTC
TCCTTACGCATCTGTGCGGTATTTCACACCGCATA
[95 nt withheld, positions 5496-5590]
T
[46 nt withheld, positions 5592-5637]
C
[141 nt withheld, positions 5639-5779]
CCTTTGACGTTGGAGTCCACGTTCTTT
[37 nt withheld, positions 5807-5843]
ACTCTATCTCGGGCTATTCTTTTGATTTATAAGGGATTTTGCCGATTTCGGTCTATTGGTTAAAAAATGA
GCTGATTTAACAAAAATTTAACGCGAATTTTAACAAAATATTAACGTTTACAATTTTATGGTGCACTCTC
AGTACAATCTGCTCTGATGCCGCATAGTTAAGCCAGCCCCGACACCCGCCAACACCCGCTGACGCGCCCT
GACGGGCTTGTCTGCTCCCGGCATCCGCTTACAGACAAGCTGTGACCGTCTCCGGGAGCTGCATGTGTCA
GAGGTTTTCACCGTCATCACCGAAACGCGCGAGACGAAAGGGCCTCGTGATACGCCTATTTTTATAGGTT
AATGTCATGATAATAATGGTTTCTTAGACGTCAGGTGGCACTTTTCGGGGAAATGTGCGCGGAACCCCTA
TTTGTTTATTTTTCTAAATACATTCAAATATGTATCCGCTCATGAGACAATAACCCTGATAAATGCTTCA
ATAATATTGAAAAAGGAAGAGTATGAGTATTCAACATTTCCGTGTCGCCCTTATTCCCTTTTTTGCGGCA
TTTTGCCTTCCTGTTTTTGCTCACCCAGAAACGCTGGTGAAAGTAAAAGATGCTGAAGATCAGTTGGGTG
CACGAGTGGGTTACATCGAACTGGATCTCAACAGCGGTAAGATCCTTGAGAGTTTTCGCCCCGAAGAACG
TTTTCCAATGATGAGCACTTTTAAAGTTCTGCTATGTGGCGCGGTATTATCCCGTATTGACGCCGGGCAA
GAGCAACTCGGTCGCCGCATACACTATTCTCAGAATGACTTGGTTGAGTACTCACCAGTCACAGAAAAGC
ATCTTACGGATGGCATGACAGTAAGAGAATTATGCAGTGCTGCCATAACCATGAGTGATAACACTGCGGC
CAACTTACTTCTGACAACGATCGGAGGACCGAAGGAGCTAACCGCTTTTTTGCACAACATGGGGGATCAT
GTAACTCGCCTTGATCGTTGGGAACCGGAGCTGAATGAAGCCATACCAAACGACGAGCGTGACACCACGA
TGCCTGTAGCAATGGCAACAACGTTGCGCAAACTATTAACTGGCGAACTACTTACTCTAGCTTCCCGGCA
ACAATTAATAGACTGGATGGAGGCGGATAAAGTTGCAGGACCACTTCTGCGCTCGGCCCTTCCGGCTGGC
TGGTTTATTGCTGATAAATCTGGAGCCGGTGAGCGTGGAAGCCGCGGTATCATTGCAGCACTGGGGCCAG
ATGGTAAGCCCTCCCGTATCGTAGTTATCTACACGACGGGGAGTCAGGCAACTATGGATGAACGAAATAG
ACAGATCGCTGAGATAGGTGCCTCACTGATTAAGCATTGGTAACTGTCAGACCAAGTTTACTCATATATA
CTTTAGATTGATTTAAAACTTCATTTTTAATTTAAAAGGATCTAGGTGAAGATCCTTTTTGATAATCTCA
TGACCAAAATCCCTTAACGTGAGTTTTCGTTCCACTGAGCGTCAGACCCCGTAGAAAAGATCAAAGGATC
TTCTTGAGATCCTTTTTTTCTGCGCGTAATCTGCTGCTTGCAAACAAAAAAACCACCGCTACCAGCGGTG
GTTTGTTTGCCGGATCAAGAGCTACCAACTCTTTTTCCGAAGGTAACTGGCTTCAGCAGAGCGCAGATAC
CAAATACTGTTCTTCTAGTGTAGCCGTAGTTAGGCCACCACTTCAAGAACTCTGTAGCACCGCCTACATA
CCTCGCTCTGCTAATCCTGTTACCAGTGGCTGCTGCCAGTGGCGATAAGTCGTGTCTTACCGGGTTGGAC
TCAAGACGATAGTTACCGGATAAGGCGCAGCGGTCGGGCTGAACGGGGGGTTCGTGCACACAGCCCAGCT
TGGAGCGAACGACCTACACCGAACTGAGATACCTACAGCGTGAGCTATGAGAAAGCGCCACGCTTCCCGA
AGGGAGAAAGGCGGACAGGTATCCGGTAAGCGGCAGGGTCGGAACAGGAGAGCGCACGAGGGAGCTTCCA
GGGGGAAACGCCTGGTATCTTTATAGTCCTGTCGGGTTTCGCCACCTCTGACTTGAGCGTCGATTTTTGT
GATGCTCGTCAGGGGGGCGGAGCCTATGGAAAAACGCCAGCAACGCGGCCTTTTTACGGTTCCTGGCCTT
TTGCTGGCCTTTTGCTCACATGTGAGGGCCTATTTCCCATGATTCCTTCATATTTGCATATACGATACAA
GGCTGTTAGAGAGATAATTGGAATTAATTTGACTGTAAACACAAAGATATTAGTACAAAATACGTGACGT
AGAAAGTAATAATTTCTTGGGTAGTTTGCAGTTTTAAAATTATGTTTTAAAATGGACTATCATATGCTTA
CCGTAACTTGAAAGTATTTCGATTTCTTGGCTTTATATATCTTGTGGAAAGGACGAAACACCGCACCCCA
GTACAAAACTGTGTTTTAGAGCTAGAAATAGCAAGTTAAAATAAGGCTAGTCCGTTATCAACTTGAAAAA
GTGGCACCGAGTCGGTGCTTTTTTGTTTTAGAGCTAGAAATAGCAAGTTAAAATAAGGCTAGTCCGTTTT
TAGCGCGTGCGCCAATTCTGCAGACAAATGGCTCTAGAGGTACC
